Addgene plasmid #128839: Tg(krt4:EGFP-Mmu.Rpl10a)
Purpose: RNA isolation from keratinocytes via TRAP
Depositing lab: Anna Huttenlocher. Publication: Heat shock modulates neutrophil motility in zebrafish. Lam PY, Harvie EA, Huttenlocher A. PLoS One. 2013 Dec 19;8(12):e84436. doi: 10.1371/journal.pone.0084436. eCollection 2013. PubMed 24367659.
Backbone
  Vector backbone: Tol2:mpeg-GFP
  Total vector size (bp): 11233
  Vector type: zebrafish expression
Growth in bacteria
  Bacterial resistance: Ampicillin, 100 μg/mL
  Growth temperature: 37°C
  Growth strain: DH5alpha
  Copy number: Unknown
Gene/Insert
  Gene/Insert name: EGFP-L10a
  Insert size (bp): 1400
  Cloning method: Restriction Enzyme; 5′ cloning site bamH1 (unknown if destroyed); 3′ cloning site notI (unknown if destroyed)
  Sequencing primers: 5′ gtgaaagtacaa; 3′ ccagaggtgtaa
Terms and licenses: Academic/Nonprofit Terms; Industry Terms: Not Available to Industry
How to cite: Tg(krt4:EGFP-Mmu.Rpl10a) was a gift from Anna Huttenlocher (Addgene plasmid # 128839 ; http://n2t.net/addgene:128839 ; RRID:Addgene_128839)
