[The description below was written by a language model from this plasmid's Addgene catalogue record and pLannotate feature annotations shown in this document.]
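Description:
Tg(krt4:EGFP-Mmu.Rpl10a) is a zebrafish expression plasmid built on a Tol2 transposon backbone (listed as Tol2:mpeg-GFP) and intended for making transgenic fish in which ribosomes of keratinocytes are fluorescently and affinity tagged. It is maintained in E. coli through a high-copy ColE1/pUC-type origin and selected with ampicillin via the β-lactamase gene and its promoter. The bacterial portion has the hallmarks of a pBluescript-type vector: an f1 origin, flanking T3 and T7 promoters, and remnants of the lac promoter/operator, lacZα and lacI. The catalogue gives a total size of 11,233 bp, whereas the sequenced record is 11,471 nt, a small discrepancy the record does not explain.

The payload is an approximately 1.4 kb EGFP-L10a fusion cloned between BamHI and NotI sites. In the feature table, the EGFP coding sequence is followed by a short polylinker-derived segment and then the large-subunit ribosomal protein L10a. The annotation software matched this to human RPL10A, but the construct name indicates the mouse (Mmu) orthologue. An SV40 polyadenylation signal lies just downstream, although it is annotated on the opposite strand. The name indicates that expression is driven by the zebrafish krt4 (keratin 4) promoter. Neither this promoter nor the Tol2 arms are annotated, and they presumably lie within the large unannotated regions, including the roughly 2 kb stretch upstream of EGFP.

The stated purpose is translating ribosome affinity purification (TRAP). EGFP-tagged L10a incorporates into ribosomes only in krt4-expressing cells, so anti-GFP pulldown recovers ribosome-bound mRNA from keratinocytes without dissociating or sorting the tissue.
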