Features (pLannotate 1.2.2; 18 found; start..end, strand, type, name):
    542..563     +  misc_feature   MCS (fragment): multiple cloning site
   2772..3488    +  CDS            EGFP: EGFP is a basic (constitutively fluorescent) green fluorescent protein published in 1996, derived from Aequorea victoria. It is reported to be a rapidly-maturing weak dimer with moderate acid sensitivity.
   3494..3532    +  misc_feature   MCS (fragment) (sequence partly withheld): multiple cloning site
   3528..4175    +  CDS            RPL10A (sequence withheld): RL10A_HUMAN - Also known as NEDD6. Experimental evidence at protein level: Swiss-Prot protein existence level 1. Component of the large ribosomal subunit. From Homo sapiens (Human).
   4179..4202    -  misc_feature   MCS (fragment): pBluescript multiple cloning site
   4222..4356    -  polyA_signal   SV40 poly(A) signal: SV40 polyadenylation signal
   4379..4462    -  CDS            large T antigen (fragment): large T antigen from SV40 (simian virus 40)
   6796..6814    -  promoter       T3 promoter: promoter for bacteriophage T3 RNA polymerase
   6857..6879    -  protein_bind   lac operator (fragment): The lac repressor binds to the lac operator to inhibit transcription in E. coli. This inhibition can be relieved by adding lactose or isopropyl-β-D-thiogalactopyranoside (IPTG). lac repressor encoded by lacI
   6883..6913    -  promoter       lac promoter: promoter for the E. coli lac operon
   6928..6949    -  protein_bind   CAP binding site: CAP binding activates transcription in the presence of cAMP. E. coli catabolite activator protein
   6962..7054    -  CDS            lacI (fragment): lac repressor; lacI; The lac repressor binds to the lac operator to inhibit transcription in E. coli. This inhibition can be relieved by adding lactose or isopropyl-β-D-thiogalactopyranoside (IPTG).
   7237..7825    -  rep_origin     ori: high-copy-number ColE1/pMB1/pBR322/pUC origin of replication
   7996..8856    -  CDS            AmpR: β-lactamase; bla; confers resistance to ampicillin, carbenicillin, and related antibiotics
   8857..8961    -  promoter       AmpR promoter: bla
   9014..9442    -  rep_origin     f1 ori (sequence partly withheld): f1 bacteriophage origin of replication; arrow indicates direction of (+) strand synthesis
   9447..9602    -  CDS            lacZα (fragment): LacZα fragment of β-galactosidase; lacZ fragment
   9610..9628    +  promoter       T7 promoter: promoter for bacteriophage T7 RNA polymerase
>Addgene plasmid #128839 | Tg(krt4:EGFP-Mmu.Rpl10a) | addgene full sequence | sequence record 252480 | Addgene NGS Result
CAGAGGTGTAAAAAGTACTCAAAAATTTTACTCAAGTGAAAGTACAAGTACTTAGGGAAAATTTTACTCA
ATTAAAAGTAAAAGTATCTGGCTAGAATCTTACTTGAGTAAAAGTAAAAAAGTACTCCATTAAAATTGTA
CTTGAGTATTAAGGAAGTAAAAGTAAAAGCAAGAAAGAAAACTAGAGATTCTTGTTTAAGCTTTTAATCT
CAAAAAACATTAAATGAAATGCATACAAGGTTTTATCCTGCTTTAGAACTGTTTGTATTTAATTATCAAA
CTATAAGACAGACAATCTAATGCCAGTACACGCTACTCAAAGTTGTAAAACCTCAGATTTAACTTCAGTA
GAAGCTGATTCTCAAAATTGTTAGTGTCAAGCCTAGCTCTTTTGGGGCTGAAAAGCAATCCTGCAGTGCT
GAAAAGCCTCTCACAGGCAGCCGATGCGGGAAGAGGTGTATTAGTCTTGATAGAGAGGCTGCAAATAGCA
GGAAACGTGAGCAGAGACTCCCTGGTGTCTGAAACACAGGCCAGATGGGCCCTCGAGCTCAAGCTTCGAA
TTCCTACAGTAAAGCTTCTCCACAATGTCCCGGAGATCCAGCCCGGACATGCATTTTCTTGCCTTTCCTT
CCCTTCTAAGTCTGACGTCCTTTTAAGAGCTTGTGCATGAAAGCAAATTTAGAGCTTATTACTCATCTTA
AACACCCATACAAAGTGATGATTGCCGTACCATGATCTCACACCTTTCACACCTGGTTTATACTATGATA
GTTGTAGACGATTGCGTAATGCTACTAAATGCCCATCAGTGCTGGCTGTGACACCCAACTGCTGCCATTT
CGTGTTGACTTGCACGAGAAATGAGAAATTGTCTGACTATGCAGGGTGTACTATGCGTGGGAACTTATCA
GTGGTCATTAAATACTATGGTTTAAAGTTAGAGCAAAGTGTGCTGTATTTTTGTGTCAGCTTAGCTGCTG
TTTTGTGTGTAAAGTAACAAATGACAAATACTCAAACTATTGAAATTAAGTAGTTTTTCTCAGAAATTGT
AATTTACTAAGTAGTTTAAAAATGTGTACTTTTACTTTCCCTTGAGCACATTTTTAGTGCAGTATTGGTA
CTTTTATTTCACTACTTTCCTTCAACCTGCAGTCACTACTTTATTTTTTCTTGTCTATGTGGATTAGACA
AATCAGTCCTGTGATTCCTGTCCAATCAAATTGCACAGAAGGTAAATCACATCATAATGAACTTCCTCAA
GACATGGGCCATTTATAATTGCAGCAAACTGTTTGCCAGAATTAAAAGAAGATGTCAAAAATCTTTACAC
GCATTAACCCAGAGACTGCTTAGATGCATGTCACTGATGAGAAGATGACAGATGTTTTCTGTATGATGAC
CGAAATAACCTTAAACGCACACAAGACGGCACAAGACGTCAACATGGCTATAGGTTTACGTTGTACCCCA
TTGCAATGGGGACGTTGTATTTTGTTTAGAAATGAAAATTAGGTTGACGTCAGAGCTCAACGTCAGGTCG
ATGTCAAGGTTCAACATCCAATCTAAAATCATATATCAATGTCTAATGATGTTACAGCTTGATGTTGTGT
GGATGTTACCCCTATGATGTCTATCAGAAGTTGGATTGTGGTTGCCATACCTAATGAATAAATGTCATTA
TTTTACATTTGTTTAAGATGTTGGTTCGACATTGGACTTATGTCGCTTTCCAACACAACCTAAATCCACC
AAATATTAACTTCCTATGACATCGTTATTGGACATCAAAATAACAATATCCTTAGATGCTGGCTAGACTT
TGAATTTAGGTCACCACAACCTATATTTAACCTAATATTAACATCTTATGATGTTGTGTGCCTGCTGGGC
AATAACTAAATGCACTACAGAATGTTACGTTTACACACATGTAAATTACATGTAAATGCATTAGCTTTTT
AAGACATAATACTCACTACTAACTACTCTTGAGTACTTTTAAAAAAGCTACTTTTTACTCATACTTTGAG
TAACAGTTACAACAGATACTTTTACTCGCACTGGATTTTTAGGCATGTAATGGTATTTTTACTATGATTT
TTCAGTACTCTTTCCACTACTGCAGCCCTCCCCATACATAATCATATGTTTACACATATGGTGGAGTTTA
GAGCCATAAACTACATTAACTTTGTTAGCCGCCAGCATTACTGTGCAGAATTGTGTGTGTGCACATTTTC
CAATATCAATACAGAAGGAAACTCTGTTCCCTGTTCCCTTGTAAATCTCAACAATGCAACTGTTCAGCTC
AGGGGGAAAAATGCCCTGCCAGATCCAAACGCTGGCAAAAGTGGATGGAAAAAAGCCTTTCATTAATGTA
AGAGTTGCTGCGCGCCCCACCCAGATAAAAAGAGCAGAGGTTAACATGCTCTCTACGGCTGTCCAGCCAA
CCAGATACTGAGGCAGAAACACACCCGCTTGCAGATGGTGAGAGCTACACTGTCTTTTTCAGAGTTTCTA
CTGGAATGCCTGTCCTCAAGTCTCAAGCCTCTCCTTGCATTTTCTCATTCCACCTGGGGCAAAGCCCCAG
GCTGGGTGTGACACCATTTATCTTACCACTTTCTCTCTGTACCTGTCTAACAGGTAGGGTGTGTGTGAGA
GTGCGTATGTGTGCAAGTGTGTGTGTGAGAGCAGTCAGCTCCACCCCCTCAAGAGTGTGTATAAAATTGG
TCAGCCAGCTGCTGAGAGACACGCAGAGGGATCCCGCCACCATGGTGAGCAAGGGCGAGGAGCTGTTCAC
CGGGGTGGTGCCCATCCTGGTCGAGCTGGACGGCGACGTAAACGGCCACAAGTTCAGCGTGTCCGGCGAG
GGCGAGGGCGATGCCACCTACGGCAAGCTGACCCTGAAGTTCATCTGCACCACCGGCAAGCTGCCCGTGC
CCTGGCCCACCCTCGTGACCACCCTGACCTACGGCGTGCAGTGCTTCAGCCGCTACCCCGACCACATGAA
GCAGCACGACTTCTTCAAGTCCGCCATGCCCGAAGGCTACGTCCAGGAGCGCACCATCTTCTTCAAGGAC
GACGGCAACTACAAGACCCGCGCCGAGGTGAAGTTCGAGGGCGACACCCTGGTGAACCGCATCGAGCTGA
AGGGCATCGACTTCAAGGAGGACGGCAACATCCTGGGGCACAAGCTGGAGTACAACTACAACAGCCACAA
CGTCTATATCATGGCCGACAAGCAGAAGAACGGCATCAAGGTGAACTTCAAGATCCGCCACAACATCGAG
GACGGCAGCGTGCAGCTCGCCGACCACTACCAGCAGAACACCCCCATCGGCGACGGCCCCGTGCTGCTGC
CCGACAACCACTACCTGAGCACCCAGTCCGCCCTGAGCAAAGACCCCAACGAGAAGCGCGATCACATGGT
CCTGCTGGAGTTCGTGACCGCCGCCGGGATCACTCTCGGCATGGACGAGCTGTACAAGTCCGGCCGGACT
CAGATCTCGAGCTCAAGCTTCGAATTC
[648 nt withheld, positions 3528-4175]
TAGGCGGCCGCCACCGCGGTGGAGCTCGAATTAATTCATCGATGATGATCCAGACATGATAAGATACATT
GATGAGTTTGGACAAACCACAACTAGAATGCAGTGAAAAAAATGCTTTATTTGTGAAATTTGTGATGCTA
TTGCTTTATTTGTAACCATTATAAGCTGCAATAAACAAGTTAACAACAACAATTGCATTCATTTTATGTT
TCAGGTTCAGGGGGAGGTGTGGGAGGTTTTTTAAAGCAAGTAAAACCTCTACAAATGTGGTATGGCTGAT
TATGATCCTCTAGATCAGATCTGTCCCGATCTTTCTCTTCTGTGCTGTCAATTTAGAGTAGTTTTTGAGG
TAATTTGGGTGCATTCTCTGTAAAAACAACAAATAAATATTTATATTGTATGCAATAAATGTAACAATTA
CACATACACTCTCTGATTACAGCATTAAAGGGTTAGTTCACCCAAAAATGAAAAGATGTCATTAATGACT
CACCCTCATGTCGTTCCAAGCCCGTAACACCTCCGTTCATCTTCGGAACACAGTTTAAGATATTTTAGAT
TTAGTCCGAGAGCTTTCTGTGCCTCCATTGAGAATGTATGTACGGTATACTGTCCATGTCCAGAAAGGTA
ATAAAAACATCAAAGTAGTCCATGTGACATCAGTGGGTTAGTTAGAATTTTTTGAAGCATCGAATACATT
TTGGTCCAAAAATAACAAAACCTACGACTTTATTCGGCATTGTATTCTCTTCCGGGTCTGTTGTCAATCC
GCGTTCACGACTTCGCAGTGACGCTACAATGCTGAATAAAGTCGTAGGTTTTGTTATTTTTGGACCAAAA
TGTATTTTCGATGCTTCAAATAATTCTACCTAACCCACTGATGTCACATGGACTACTTTGATGTTTTTAT
TACCTTTCTGGACATGGACAGTATACCGTACATACATTTTCAGTGGAGGGACAGAAAGCTCTCGGACTAA
ATCTAAAATATCTTAAACTGTGTTCCGAAGATGAACGGAGGTGTTACGGGCTTGGAACGACATGAGGGTG
AGTCATTAATGACATTATTTTCATTTTTGGGTGAACTAACCCTTTAATAAAACTGACATTTGCAGCCAAT
TGCACACTTTATAATGTTAAATACTTGTTGATTTTAGAAATACAGTAGCATTTAGTGACAATCAAACATT
AATTTTATTTCTGATTATATTGACAAAAACACAGGACTGTAAGGCTGACATGACAGGGTGAATTGATTTC
ATTACATTAGTTTTGATGGTAACACTTTTACAATAAGGTTCGTTAGTTAACTACATTAGTTAACATGAAC
TAATAATGAACTGCACGTATACATGTTAATTTCAACATTTACTAATACTTTATATCTTGTTAACATTAGT
TAATGCACTGTGAACTAACATGAACAAACAATGAACATCTGTATTTCTATTAACTAACGTTAACAAAGAT
TAACAGATACAGTAACAAATGTATTGCTCATGGTTATTTAATGTTAGTTAATACATGAACTAATCAACCT
CATTGTAAAGTGTTACCGTTTTGACAATACAACATGTTTGGAAAAAAATTTCTCGCTTGGTTTTCTTGTG
TTTTGCATGAATTCAAACACAATGAGAGCACGGAATGATAATGATTATTCAAAGCTGCAATAGGCGCCAA
ATTTCCCGTGGACCTAACGTTACCAATTACAAATGCATTTTAGCATTTTATTACGTGAGCCTTATATTGT
CAATCGCATGCATTAGTGAAAATAGGCCTACTACACATATAAAAGGCGCGCCATCAACGTCAAAACATGC
ACACCCAAAAAAAAAAAAAAAAAAAAAAAAAAAACTATCAGTAAAACAAAATACTTAATGTACTTACCTC
AATATGCTTCCTTAGGTTTGATGGCGAACTTTTGAAGGCCGATATTTCTTTATTAAGCGGGAGACAGAGG
ACACATTTCATCTTGAATGAATCTTTATTTACACCACTTAAAGAAAAGAATTCGCGAAGATACGGCCACG
GGTGCTCTTGATCCTGTGGCTGATTTTGGACTGTGCTGCTCGCAGCTGCTGATGAATCACATACTTCCTC
CATTTTCTTCCACTGATTGACTGTTATAATTTCCCTAATTTCCAGGTCAAGGTGCTGTGCATTGTGGTAA
TAGATGTGACATGACGTCACTTCCAAAGGACCAATGAACATGTCTGACCAATTTCATATAATGTGAAAAC
GATTTTCATAGGCAGAATAAATAACATTTAAATTAAACTGGGCATCAGCGCAATTCAATTGGTTTGGTAA
TAGCAAGGGAAAATAGAATGAAGTGATCTCCAAAAAATAAGTACTTTTTGACTGTAAATAAAATTGTAAG
GAGTAAAAAGTACTTTTTTTTCTAAAAAAATGTAATTAAGTAAAAGTAAAAGTATTGATTTTTAATTGTA
CTCAAGTAAAGTAAAAATCCCCAAAAATAATACTTAAGTACAGTAATCAAGTAAAATTACTCAAGTACTT
TACACCTCTGGTTCTTGACCCCCTACCTTCAGCAAGCCCAGCAGATCCACTAGTTCTAGAGCGGCCGGCC
GCCACCGCGGTGGAGCTCCAGCTTTTGTTCCCTTTAGTGAGGGTTAATTGCGCGCTTGGCGTAATCATGG
TCATAGCTGTTTCCTGTGTGAAATTGTTATCCGCTCACAATTCCACACAACATACGAGCCGGAAGCATAA
AGTGTAAAGCCTGGGGTGCCTAATGAGTGAGCTAACTCACATTAATTGCGTTGCGCTCACTGCCCGCTTT
CCAGTCGGGAAACCTGTCGTGCCAGCTGCATTAATGAATCGGCCAACGCGCGGGGAGAGGCGGTTTGCGT
ATTGGGCGCTCTTCCGCTTCCTCGCTCACTGACTCGCTGCGCTCGGTCGTTCGGCTGCGGCGAGCGGTAT
CAGCTCACTCAAAGGCGGTAATACGGTTATCCACAGAATCAGGGGATAACGCAGGAAAGAACATGTGAGC
AAAAGGCCAGCAAAAGGCCAGGAACCGTAAAAAGGCCGCGTTGCTGGCGTTTTTCCATAGGCTCCGCCCC
CCTGACGAGCATCACAAAAATCGACGCTCAAGTCAGAGGTGGCGAAACCCGACAGGACTATAAAGATACC
AGGCGTTTCCCCCTGGAAGCTCCCTCGTGCGCTCTCCTGTTCCGACCCTGCCGCTTACCGGATACCTGTC
CGCCTTTCTCCCTTCGGGAAGCGTGGCGCTTTCTCATAGCTCACGCTGTAGGTATCTCAGTTCGGTGTAG
GTCGTTCGCTCCAAGCTGGGCTGTGTGCACGAACCCCCCGTTCAGCCCGACCGCTGCGCCTTATCCGGTA
ACTATCGTCTTGAGTCCAACCCGGTAAGACACGACTTATCGCCACTGGCAGCAGCCACTGGTAACAGGAT
TAGCAGAGCGAGGTATGTAGGCGGTGCTACAGAGTTCTTGAAGTGGTGGCCTAACTACGGCTACACTAGA
AGAACAGTATTTGGTATCTGCGCTCTGCTGAAGCCAGTTACCTTCGGAAAAAGAGTTGGTAGCTCTTGAT
CCGGCAAACAAACCACCGCTGGTAGCGGTGGTTTTTTTGTTTGCAAGCAGCAGATTACGCGCAGAAAAAA
AGGATCTCAAGAAGATCCTTTGATCTTTTCTACGGGGTCTGACGCTCAGTGGAACGAAAACTCACGTTAA
GGGATTTTGGTCATGAGATTATCAAAAAGGATCTTCACCTAGATCCTTTTAAATTAAAAATGAAGTTTTA
AATCAATCTAAAGTATATATGAGTAAACTTGGTCTGACAGTTACCAATGCTTAATCAGTGAGGCACCTAT
CTCAGCGATCTGTCTATTTCGTTCATCCATAGTTGCCTGACTCCCCGTCGTGTAGATAACTACGATACGG
GAGGGCTTACCATCTGGCCCCAGTGCTGCAATGATACCGCGAGACCCACGCTCACCGGCTCCAGATTTAT
CAGCAATAAACCAGCCAGCCGGAAGGGCCGAGCGCAGAAGTGGTCCTGCAACTTTATCCGCCTCCATCCA
GTCTATTAATTGTTGCCGGGAAGCTAGAGTAAGTAGTTCGCCAGTTAATAGTTTGCGCAACGTTGTTGCC
ATTGCTACAGGCATCGTGGTGTCACGCTCGTCGTTTGGTATGGCTTCATTCAGCTCCGGTTCCCAACGAT
CAAGGCGAGTTACATGATCCCCCATGTTGTGCAAAAAAGCGGTTAGCTCCTTCGGTCCTCCGATCGTTGT
CAGAAGTAAGTTGGCCGCAGTGTTATCACTCATGGTTATGGCAGCACTGCATAATTCTCTTACTGTCATG
CCATCCGTAAGATGCTTTTCTGTGACTGGTGAGTACTCAACCAAGTCATTCTGAGAATAGTGTATGCGGC
GACCGAGTTGCTCTTGCCCGGCGTCAATACGGGATAATACCGCGCCACATAGCAGAACTTTAAAAGTGCT
CATCATTGGAAAACGTTCTTCGGGGCGAAAACTCTCAAGGATCTTACCGCTGTTGAGATCCAGTTCGATG
TAACCCACTCGTGCACCCAACTGATCTTCAGCATCTTTTACTTTCACCAGCGTTTCTGGGTGAGCAAAAA
CAGGAAGGCAAAATGCCGCAAAAAAGGGAATAAGGGCGACACGGAAATGTTGAATACTCATACTCTTCCT
TTTTCAATATTATTGAAGCATTTATCAGGGTTATTGTCTCATGAGCGGATACATATTTGAATGTATTTAG
AAAAATAAACAAATAGGGGTTCCGCGCACATTTCCCCGAAAAGTGCCACCTAAATTGTAAGCGTTAATAT
TTTGTTAAAATTCGCGTTAAATTTTTGTTAAATCAGCTCATTTTTTAACCAATAGGCCGAAATCGGCAAA
ATCCCTTATAAATCAAAAGAATAGACCGAGATAGGGT
[37 nt withheld, positions 9113-9149]
AAAGAACGTGGACTCCAACGTCAAAGG
[49 nt withheld, positions 9177-9225]
T
[91 nt withheld, positions 9227-9317]
G
[124 nt withheld, positions 9319-9442]
CCCATTCGCCATTCAGGCTGCGCAACTGTTGGGAAGGGCGATCGGTGCGGGCCTCTTCGCTATTACGCCA
GCTGGCGAAAGGGGGATGTGCTGCAAGGCGATTAAGTTGGGTAACGCCAGGGTTTTCCCAGTCACGACGT
TGTAAAACGACGGCCAGTGAGCGCGCGTAATACGACTCACTATAGGGCGAATTGGGTACCAAATAGTAGG
AATTACCCACCTGTACAAGTGCTGAAAACTTGGATGAATAAGCCCGTTTGCCATTTTCTACTGCTATTTT
AAATCTTTTCTGTATTTGTCTGCATTTGTCTTTACCCTTGAATAAATGTTTTAGTTGTTTTTTTTCAATT
ATGACTGTGTTTAACAGACATTATTACAATAATATGTAATAGTAGTACACACTATTATTATGTAATAGTA
CTTGTTGACTGTATTTGAGAACTGGACCGAGTGAGTGTTACGTCACCCATTCAAAATGACTTACTTCTGG
CTCCAACAAAATGAAGTTAATTCAGTTGCCATTTTTCACTGTATGGACATCGCCGTGTTGGAGCTAGACG
TTGCCAATAAGCAAGAAAGAGCCGAGATGCGTCGAGTCTGAGTCACCGTTCCTATGGCAACCCCTCTAAC
CAATCAGAAGTAAGCTTGTTGGAAGTCCACAGCCTACCACTTGAAAGCGGGCTGCACAAAATCTGTCAAA
CGTTTTGAACGTTGGATGTGAGAGCACATACTTTTATTAAGGCATCTGGTTGGTCAGTTTATAATATCAA
CAACTTGGGCTACAGAAAAGAAAAGTTATTACAGAAATTATGATTAACAAGTACATGTTAAATAAAGATT
TTAATATGAATGCCACCACTGGAGCATTCATGCCATTTGGAGCTTCTTCCTGTTTGGATCACTAGAAGGA
GGAGGTCACTCATTACAGTTCTCATATACAGTCGTTGGTTGGTTGGTTGGTTGGTAGATTGATTGATTGA
TTGATTGATTGATTGATTGATTGATTGATTGATTGATTGATTGATTGATTGATTGGTAGTCAAAATAAGA
AATAATTTCCACAGATTCATTACAGAAATGATTAAATGCATACATAAAAAACTNGGGGGGGGGGGGGATA
CAACAACACACTTAAGTCACATTTGCCTACGTAAAGAAAAGTAAAGAAAATCAATAGCTATATTTTACAT
CTCCTTTTTTTGCTGTCTTTTAATTAGCCTTGTTTTGCTGTTATCTTGATTGAAACTGTAACTTCTTCAC
CTGCTTCTTTTCTTTGTAGGTTTTGCCAGCCCAGAAACAGGCATGGCTGTGCAAGGCCAGAGCACCATGC
ACAATGCGCTGCATGTCTTCATGAACGGCTCAATGTCCTCAGTCCAGGGCTCAGCCAACGACCCCATCTT
CCTCCTTCACCATGCTTTCATTGACAGGTAACAAACACGTCATGACATTAGACTGCACAGTTTTTGACAA
AGTTCATACAATCTGTTGTTTATAGCTGCTACAATTAGTGAAGTTTGTGAATGTACTTGGATGAGCAGCG
AAAGATCAATTGAGATCAATTGTTAGAGTTTGGTTGCCCTGCAGAGCAAAGAACAAAAAATAATCTGGTG
GCTTTACTGCGTGAGGTTATTATTGGTGGAATAGAAACACAAAACATAATTGCATTTATTTGTTTAATTT
TTTATCTTATCTTAACTTTCATCTTGCATATTTGTTTCTTACATCATTTCTAGCATCTTTGAGCGCTGGC
TAAGAACTCATCAGCCTCCCCGGTCCATCTACCCACGTACCAATGCACCAATTGGCCACAATGACGGCTA
CTACATGGTGCCATTCCTTCCTCTTTATAGGAATGGAGACTACCTCCTGTCCAACAATGCTCTTGGATAC
GAGTACGCCTACCTGTTGGACCCAGGTCATTGCACAACACCAGAAATGCCCTCTGATCTGCAAAAGACGT
GAATATCTGTTCAGACACCCATATCCACTCTGTTCCACACAGGTCAGAGGTTTGTCCAGGAGTTCTTGA
